Addgene plasmid #247620: pFA6a-mIAA7-3xFLAG-kanNP1
Purpose: Yeast gene tagging with mIAA7
Depositing lab: Sebastian Schuck. Depositing organization: Universitaet Heidelberg. Publication: Systematic evaluation of tools for auxin-inducible protein degradation in budding yeast. Hubbe P, Sharma C, Pajonk O, Peters N, Guschtschin-Schmidt N, Friemel N, Schuck S. Mol Biol Cell. 2026 Feb 1;37(2):mr2. doi: 10.1091/mbc.E25-12-0571. Epub 2025 Dec 16. PubMed 41400934.
Backbone
  Vector backbone: pFA6a
  Vector type: Yeast Expression
Growth in bacteria
  Bacterial resistance: Ampicillin, 100 μg/mL
  Growth temperature: 37°C
  Growth strain: DH5alpha
  Copy number: High Copy
Gene/Insert
  Gene/Insert name: mIAA7
  Species: A. thaliana (mustard weed)
  Tag / fusion protein: 3xFLAG (C terminal on insert)
  Cloning method: Gibson Cloning
Terms and licenses: Academic/Nonprofit Terms; Industry Terms: Not Available to Industry
Depositor comments: Also known as pSS1616. Please visit https://doi.org/10.1101/2025.09.24.678194 for bioRxiv preprint.
How to cite: pFA6a-mIAA7-3xFLAG-kanNP1 was a gift from Sebastian Schuck (Addgene plasmid # 247620 ; http://n2t.net/addgene:247620 ; RRID:Addgene_247620)
