[The description below was written by a language model from this plasmid's Addgene catalogue record and pLannotate feature annotations shown in this document.]
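Description:
pFA6a-mIAA7-3xFLAG-kanNP1 (also known as pSS1616) is a 4.6 kb tagging template plasmid built on the pFA6a backbone, intended for C-terminal tagging of budding yeast genes with an auxin-inducible degron. It is maintained in E. coli through a high-copy ColE1/pUC-type origin and an ampicillin resistance gene (β-lactamase with its own promoter). The feature table shows no yeast replication origin or centromere. This fits the usual use of pFA6a plasmids as PCR templates, with the amplified cassette integrated into the genome by homologous recombination, rather than as episomal expression vectors. The SP6 and T7 promoters flanking the cassette, and the short lacI, rop and bom fragments, are backbone remnants.

The payload starts with mIAA7, annotated as a fragment of the Arabidopsis thaliana Aux/IAA protein IAA7 (AXR2). It is fused in frame to a C-terminal 3xFLAG epitope for immunodetection and followed by the S. cerevisiae ADH1 terminator. No promoter precedes this open reading frame, because the tag is meant to be joined to the 3' end of an endogenous gene and expressed from that gene's own promoter. Downstream lies a selection cassette with the aminoglycoside phosphotransferase (KanR) coding sequence and the Ashbya gossypii TEF terminator, which in yeast typically gives G418 resistance. The roughly 570 bp upstream of KanR is unannotated, so the record does not identify the promoter driving the marker, although the "kanNP1" name may refer to a variant of this cassette.

In cells expressing a compatible auxin receptor F-box protein, the IAA7-derived degron should allow auxin-triggered depletion of the tagged protein. The plasmid comes from a study that systematically compared auxin-inducible degradation tools in budding yeast.
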