Features (pLannotate 1.2.2; 13 found; start..end, strand, type, name):
     13..264     +  CDS            IAA7 (fragment): IAA7_ARATH - Also known as AXR2. Experimental evidence at protein level: Swiss-Prot protein existence level 1. Aux/IAA proteins are short-lived transcriptional factors that function as repressors of early auxin response genes at low auxin concentrations. Repression is thought to result from the interaction with auxin response factors (ARFs), proteins that bind to the auxin- responsive promoter element (AuxRE). Formation of heterodimers with ARF proteins may alter their ability to modulate early auxin response genes expression. From Arabidopsis thaliana (Mouse-ear cress).
    265..330     +  CDS            3xFLAG: three tandem FLAG® epitope tags, followed by an enterokinase cleavage site
    354..541     +  terminator     ADH1 terminator: S. cerevisiae ADH1; transcription terminator for the S. cerevisiae alcohol dehydrogenase 1 (ADH1) gene
   1115..1924    +  CDS            KanR: aminoglycoside phosphotransferase; aph(3')-Ia; confers resistance to kanamycin
   1930..2127    +  terminator     TEF terminator: Ashbya gossypii TEF terminator
   2232..2250    -  promoter       T7 promoter: promoter for bacteriophage T7 RNA polymerase
   2272..2325    -  CDS            lacI (fragment): lac repressor; lacI; The lac repressor binds to the lac operator to inhibit transcription in E. coli. This inhibition can be relieved by adding lactose or isopropyl-β-D-thiogalactopyranoside (IPTG).
   2508..3096    -  rep_origin     ori: high-copy-number ColE1/pMB1/pBR322/pUC origin of replication
   3267..4127    -  CDS            AmpR: β-lactamase; bla; confers resistance to ampicillin, carbenicillin, and related antibiotics
   4128..4232    -  promoter       AmpR promoter: bla
   4327..4362    +  CDS            rop (fragment): Rop protein, which maintains plasmids at low copy number; rop
   4464..4515    +  misc_feature   bom (fragment): basis of mobility region from pBR322
   4578..4596    +  promoter       SP6 promoter: promoter for bacteriophage SP6 RNA polymerase
>Addgene plasmid #247620 | pFA6a-mIAA7-3xFLAG-kanNP1 | addgene full sequence | sequence record 494911 | Addgene NGS Result
ACGCGGCCGCCAGCTGAAGCTTCGTACGCTGCAGGTCGACGGATCCCCGGGTTAATTAACGGCTTCTCTG
AGACCGTGGACCTGATGCTGAACCTGCAGTCCAATAAGGAGGGCTCTGTGGATCTGAAGAACGTGAGCGC
CGTGCCTAAGGAGAAGACCACACTGAAGGACCCATCCAAGCCCCCTGCCAAGGCACAGGTGGTGGGATGG
CCACCCGTGCGGAACTACAGAAAGAATATGATGACCCAGCAGAAGACAAGCTCCGACTACAAAGACCATG
ACGGTGATTATAAAGATCATGACATCGATTACAAGGATGACGATGACAAGTAGGGCGCGCCACTTCTAAA
TAAGCGAATTTCTTATGATTTATGATTTTTATTATTAAATAAGTTATAAAAAAAATAAGTGTATACAAAT
TTTAAAGTGACTCTTAGGTTTTAAAACGAAAATTCTTATTCTTGAGTAACTCTTTCCTGTAGGTCAGGTT
GCTTTCTCAGGTATAGTATGAGGTCGCTCTTATTGACCACACCTCTACCGGCAGATCCGCTAGGGATAAC
AGGGTAATATAGATCTGTTTAGCTTGCCTCGTCCCCTACGTTAGTGTGAGCGGGATTTAAACTGTGAGGA
CCTTAATACATTCAGACACTTCTGCGGTATCACCCTACTTATTCCCTTCGAGATTATATCTAGGAACCCA
TCAGGTTGGTGGAAGATTACCCGTTCTAAGACTTTTCAGCTTCCTCTATTGATGTTACACCTGGACACCC
CTTTTCTGGCATCCAGTTTTTAATCTTCAGTGGCATGTGAGATTCTCCGAAATTAATTAAAGCAATCACA
CAATTCTCTCGGATACCACCTCGGTTGAAACTGACAGGTGGTTTGTTACGCATGCTAATGCAAAGGAGCC
TATATACCTTTGGCTCGGCTGCTGTAACAGGGAATATAAAGGGCAGCATAATTTAGGAGTTTAGTGAACT
TGCAACATTTACTATTTTCCCTTCTTACGTAAATATTTTTCTTTTTAATTCTAAATCAATCTTTTTCAAT
TTTTTGTTTGTATTCTTTTCTTGCTTAAATCTATAACTACAAAAAACACATACATAAACTAAAAATGGGT
AAGGAAAAGACTCACGTTTCGAGGCCGCGATTAAATTCCAACATGGATGCTGATTTATATGGGTATAAAT
GGGCTCGCGATAATGTCGGGCAATCAGGTGCGACAATCTATCGATTGTATGGGAAGCCCGATGCGCCAGA
GTTGTTTCTGAAACATGGCAAAGGTAGCGTTGCCAATGATGTTACAGATGAGATGGTCAGACTAAACTGG
CTGACGGAATTTATGCCTCTTCCGACCATCAAGCATTTTATCCGTACTCCTGATGATGCATGGTTACTCA
CCACTGCGATCCCCGGCAAAACAGCATTCCAGGTATTAGAAGAATATCCTGATTCAGGTGAAAATATTGT
TGATGCGCTGGCAGTGTTCCTGCGCCGGTTGCATTCGATTCCTGTTTGTAATTGTCCTTTTAACAGCGAT
CGCGTATTTCGTCTCGCTCAGGCGCAATCACGAATGAATAACGGTTTGGTTGATGCGAGTGATTTTGATG
ACGAGCGTAATGGCTGGCCTGTTGAACAAGTCTGGAAAGAAATGCATAAGCTTTTGCCATTCTCACCGGA
TTCAGTCGTCACTCATGGTGATTTCTCACTTGATAACCTTATTTTTGACGAGGGGAAATTAATAGGTTGT
ATTGATGTTGGACGAGTCGGAATCGCAGACCGATACCAGGATCTTGCCATCCTATGGAACTGCCTCGGTG
AGTTTTCTCCTTCATTACAGAAACGGCTTTTTCAAAAATATGGTATTGATAATCCTGATATGAATAAATT
GCAGTTTCATTTGATGCTCGATGAGTTTTTCTAATCAGTACTGACAATAAAAAGATTCTTGTTTTCAAGA
ACTTGTCATTTGTATAGTTTTTTTATATTGTAGTTGTTCTATTTTAATCAAATGTTAGCGTGATTTATAT
TTTTTTTCGCCTCGACATCATCTGCCCAGATGCGAAGTTAAGTGCGCAGAAAGTAATATCATGCGTCAAT
CGTATGTGAATGCTGGTCGCTATACTGCTGTCGATTCGATACTAACGCCGCCATCCAGTTTAAACGAGCT
CGAATTCATCGATGATATCAGATCCACTAGTGGCCTATGCGGCCGCGGATCTGCCGGTCTCCCTATAGTG
AGTCGTATTAATTTCGATAAGCCAGGTTAACCTGCATTAATGAATCGGCCAACGCGCGGGGAGAGGCGGT
TTGCGTATTGGGCGCTCTTCCGCTTCCTCGCTCACTGACTCGCTGCGCTCGGTCGTTCGGCTGCGGCGAG
CGGTATCAGCTCACTCAAAGGCGGTAATACGGTTATCCACAGAATCAGGGGATAACGCAGGAAAGAACAT
GTGAGCAAAAGGCCAGCAAAAGGCCAGGAACCGTAAAAAGGCCGCGTTGCTGGCGTTTTTCCATAGGCTC
CGCCCCCCTGACGAGCATCACAAAAATCGACGCTCAAGTCAGAGGTGGCGAAACCCGACAGGACTATAAA
GATACCAGGCGTTTCCCCCTGGAAGCTCCCTCGTGCGCTCTCCTGTTCCGACCCTGCCGCTTACCGGATA
CCTGTCCGCCTTTCTCCCTTCGGGAAGCGTGGCGCTTTCTCATAGCTCACGCTGTAGGTATCTCAGTTCG
GTGTAGGTCGTTCGCTCCAAGCTGGGCTGTGTGCACGAACCCCCCGTTCAGCCCGACCGCTGCGCCTTAT
CCGGTAACTATCGTCTTGAGTCCAACCCGGTAAGACACGACTTATCGCCACTGGCAGCAGCCACTGGTAA
CAGGATTAGCAGAGCGAGGTATGTAGGCGGTGCTACAGAGTTCTTGAAGTGGTGGCCTAACTACGGCTAC
ACTAGAAGAACAGTATTTGGTATCTGCGCTCTGCTGAAGCCAGTTACCTTCGGAAAAAGAGTTGGTAGCT
CTTGATCCGGCAAACAAACCACCGCTGGTAGCGGTGGTTTTTTTGTTTGCAAGCAGCAGATTACGCGCAG
AAAAAAAGGATCTCAAGAAGATCCTTTGATCTTTTCTACGGGGTCTGACGCTCAGTGGAACGAAAACTCA
CGTTAAGGGATTTTGGTCATGAGATTATCAAAAAGGATCTTCACCTAGATCCTTTTAAATTAAAAATGAA
GTTTTAAATCAATCTAAAGTATATATGAGTAAACTTGGTCTGACAGTTACCAATGCTTAATCAGTGAGGC
ACCTATCTCAGCGATCTGTCTATTTCGTTCATCCATAGTTGCCTGACTCCCCGTCGTGTAGATAACTACG
ATACGGGAGGGCTTACCATCTGGCCCCAGTGCTGCAATGATACCGCGAGACCCACGCTCACCGGCTCCAG
ATTTATCAGCAATAAACCAGCCAGCCGGAAGGGCCGAGCGCAGAAGTGGTCCTGCAACTTTATCCGCCTC
CATCCAGTCTATTAATTGTTGCCGGGAAGCTAGAGTAAGTAGTTCGCCAGTTAATAGTTTGCGCAACGTT
GTTGCCATTGCTACAGGCATCGTGGTGTCACGCTCGTCGTTTGGTATGGCTTCATTCAGCTCCGGTTCCC
AACGATCAAGGCGAGTTACATGATCCCCCATGTTGTGCAAAAAAGCGGTTAGCTCCTTCGGTCCTCCGAT
CGTTGTCAGAAGTAAGTTGGCCGCAGTGTTATCACTCATGGTTATGGCAGCACTGCATAATTCTCTTACT
GTCATGCCATCCGTAAGATGCTTTTCTGTGACTGGTGAGTACTCAACCAAGTCATTCTGAGAATAGTGTA
TGCGGCGACCGAGTTGCTCTTGCCCGGCGTCAATACGGGATAATACCGCGCCACATAGCAGAACTTTAAA
AGTGCTCATCATTGGAAAACGTTCTTCGGGGCGAAAACTCTCAAGGATCTTACCGCTGTTGAGATCCAGT
TCGATGTAACCCACTCGTGCACCCAACTGATCTTCAGCATCTTTTACTTTCACCAGCGTTTCTGGGTGAG
CAAAAACAGGAAGGCAAAATGCCGCAAAAAAGGGAATAAGGGCGACACGGAAATGTTGAATACTCATACT
CTTCCTTTTTCAATATTATTGAAGCATTTATCAGGGTTATTGTCTCATGAGCGGATACATATTTGAATGT
ATTTAGAAAAATAAACAAATAGGGGTTCCGCGCACATTTCCCCGAAAAGTGCCACCTGACGTCTAAGAAA
CCATTATTATCATGACATTAACCTATAAAAATAGGCGTATCACGAGGCCCTTTCGTCTCGCGCGTTTCGG
TGATGACGGTGAAAACCTCTGACACATGCAGCTCCCGGAGACGGTCACAGCTTGTCTGTAAGCGGATGCC
GGGAGCAGACAAGCCCGTCAGGGCGCGTCAGCGGGTGTTGGCGGGTGTCGGGGCTGGCTTAACTATGCGG
CATCAGAGCAGATTGTACTGAGAGTGCACCATATGGACATATTGTCGTTAGAACGCGGCTACAATTAATA
CATAACCTTATGTATCATACACATACGATTTAGGTGACACTATAGA
